Addgene plasmid #170198: R620-M14-303: CMV51p> SARS-CoV-2 S(1-1213)-2P-T4f-His6 B.1.351
Purpose: Mammalian expression of SARS-CoV-2 soluble spike trimer protein (B.1.351 variant)
Depositing lab: Dominic Esposito. Depositing organization: Frederick National Laboratory. Publication: Optimizing high-yield production of SARS-CoV-2 soluble spike trimers for serology assays. Esposito D, Mehalko J, Drew M, Snead K, Wall V, Taylor T, Frank P, Denson JP, Hong M, Gulten G, Sadtler K, Messing S, Gillette W. Protein Expr Purif. 2020 Jun 4;174:105686. doi: 10.1016/j.pep.2020.105686. PubMed 32504802.
Backbone
  Vector backbone: pDest-303
  Vector type: Mammalian Expression
  Selectable markers: Neomycin (select with G418)
Growth in bacteria
  Bacterial resistance: Ampicillin, 100 μg/mL
  Growth temperature: 37°C
  Growth strain: DH5alpha
  Copy number: High Copy
Gene/Insert
  Gene/Insert name: SARS-CoV-2 S (spike) B.1.351
  Species: SARS-CoV-2
  Mutation: L18F, D80A, D215G, Δ(242-244), R246I, K417N, E484K, N501Y, D614G, A701V
  Entrez Gene: S (a.k.a. GU280_gp02, spike glycoprotein)
  Promoter: CMV51
  Tag / fusion protein: His6 (C terminal on insert)
  Cloning method: Gateway Cloning
Terms and licenses: Academic/Nonprofit Terms; Industry Terms: Not Available to Industry
Depositor comments: DNA sequence optimized for mammalian expression
How to cite: R620-M14-303: CMV51p> SARS-CoV-2 S(1-1213)-2P-T4f-His6 B.1.351 was a gift from Dominic Esposito (Addgene plasmid # 170198 ; http://n2t.net/addgene:170198 ; RRID:Addgene_170198)
