[The description below was written by a language model from this plasmid's Addgene catalogue record and pLannotate feature annotations shown in this document.]
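Description:
R620-M14-303 is an 11.1 kb mammalian expression plasmid built by Gateway recombination into the pDest-303 destination backbone, designed to produce a secreted, soluble trimeric form of the SARS-CoV-2 spike glycoprotein from the B.1.351 variant. It is propagated in E. coli as a high-copy plasmid through a ColE1/pUC-type origin with ampicillin selection (β-lactamase under its own promoter). It also carries an f1 origin and remnants of lac regulatory sequence from the parent vector. For mammalian cells, an SV40 early promoter drives a neomycin phosphotransferase gene with an SV40 polyadenylation signal, allowing G418 selection. An Epstein-Barr virus oriP element is also annotated, which can support episomal maintenance in cells that express EBNA1.

The expression cassette is driven by the CMV51 promoter, annotated as CMV immediate-early enhancer and promoter sequences, and ends in a bovine growth hormone polyadenylation signal. Residual Gateway recombination sites flank the promoter and the insert, consistent with multisite assembly. The open reading frame, codon-optimized for mammalian expression, encodes spike residues 1-1213, which is the ectodomain without the transmembrane anchor. The "2P" in the name conventionally denotes the pair of proline substitutions that stabilize the prefusion conformation. Downstream lies the bacteriophage T4 fibritin foldon, which promotes trimerization, followed by a C-terminal His6 tag for affinity purification. The variant substitutions recorded are L18F, D80A, D215G, deletion of 242-244, R246I, K417N, E484K, N501Y, D614G and A701V. The associated work concerns high-yield production of spike trimers as antigen for serology assays.
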