Features (pLannotate 1.2.2; 24 found; start..end, strand, type, name):
    390..442     -  misc_feature   bom (fragment): basis of mobility region from pBR322
    575..595     +  protein_bind   attB4: mutant version of attB; core recombination site for the Gateway® BP reaction BP Clonase™
    606..909     +  enhancer       CMV enhancer: human cytomegalovirus immediate early enhancer
    911..1110    +  promoter       CMV promoter: human cytomegalovirus (CMV) immediate early promoter
   1180..1197    +  protein_bind   attL1 (fragment): mutant version of attL; recombination site for the Gateway® LR reaction LR Clonase™
   1206..4835    +  CDS            S: SPIKE_SARS2 - Experimental evidence at protein level: Swiss-Prot protein existence level 1. [Spike glycoprotein]: May down-regulate host tetherin (BST2) by lysosomal degradation, thereby counteracting its antiviral activity. From Severe acute respiratory syndrome coronavirus 2 (2019-nCoV) (SARS-CoV-2).
   4869..4952    +  CDS            wac (fragment): WAC_BPT4 - Experimental evidence at protein level: Swiss-Prot protein existence level 1. Chaperone involved in tail fiber assembly and retraction. Acts as a chaperone helping to attach the long tail fibers to the virus during the assembly process. During phage assembly, twelve fibritin molecules attach to the phage neck via gp13: six molecules forming the collar and six molecules forming the whiskers. From Enterobacteria phage T4 (Bacteriophage T4).
   4981..4998    -  protein_bind   attL2 (fragment): mutant version of attL; recombination site for the Gateway® LR reaction LR Clonase™
   5061..5079    -  promoter       SP6 promoter: promoter for bacteriophage SP6 RNA polymerase
   5105..5329    +  polyA_signal   bGH poly(A) signal: bovine growth hormone polyadenylation signal
   5333..5354    +  promoter       SV40 promoter (fragment): SV40 enhancer and early promoter
   5375..5803    +  rep_origin     f1 ori (sequence partly withheld): f1 bacteriophage origin of replication; arrow indicates direction of (+) strand synthesis
   5817..6146    +  promoter       SV40 promoter: SV40 enhancer and early promoter
   6213..7004    +  CDS            neo: KKA2_KLEPN - Also known as kan, nptII. Experimental evidence at protein level: Swiss-Prot protein existence level 1. Resistance to kanamycin, neomycin, paromomycin, ribostamycin, butirosin and gentamicin B. From Klebsiella pneumoniae.
   7028..7186    +  CDS            ble (fragment): BLE_KLEPN - Experimental evidence at protein level: Swiss-Prot protein existence level 1. Binding protein with a strong affinity to the bleomycin family of antibiotics. Binds to CL990; an antimitotic-antibiotic compound. From Klebsiella pneumoniae.
   7181..7302    +  polyA_signal   SV40 poly(A) signal: SV40 polyadenylation signal
   7373..7395    -  protein_bind   lac operator (fragment): The lac repressor binds to the lac operator to inhibit transcription in E. coli. This inhibition can be relieved by adding lactose or isopropyl-β-D-thiogalactopyranoside (IPTG). lac repressor encoded by lacI
   7399..7429    -  promoter       lac promoter: promoter for the E. coli lac operon
   7444..7465    -  protein_bind   CAP binding site: CAP binding activates transcription in the presence of cAMP. E. coli catabolite activator protein
   7478..7570    -  CDS            lacI (fragment): lac repressor; lacI; The lac repressor binds to the lac operator to inhibit transcription in E. coli. This inhibition can be relieved by adding lactose or isopropyl-β-D-thiogalactopyranoside (IPTG).
   7753..8341    -  rep_origin     ori: high-copy-number ColE1/pMB1/pBR322/pUC origin of replication
   8512..9372    -  CDS            AmpR: β-lactamase; bla; confers resistance to ampicillin, carbenicillin, and related antibiotics
   9373..9477    -  promoter       AmpR promoter: bla
   9712..369     -  rep_origin     oriP (across the origin): Epstein-Barr virus oriP replication origin (Yates et al., 2000)
>Addgene plasmid #170198 | R620-M14-303: CMV51p> SARS-CoV-2 S(1-1213)-2P-T4f-His6 B.1.351 | addgene full sequence | sequence record 334260 | Addgene NGS Result
ATAGCATATGCTATCCTAATCTATATCTGGGTAGCATATGCTATCCTAATCTATATCTGGGTAGCATAGG
CTATCCTAATCTATATCTGGGTAGCATATGCTATCCTAATCTATATCTGGGTAGTATATGCTATCCTAAT
TTATATCTGGGTAGCATAGGCTATCCTAATCTATATCTGGGTAGCATATGCTATCCTAATCTATATCTGG
GTAGTATATGCTATCCTAATCTGTATCCGGGTAGCATATGCTATCCTCATGCATATACAGTCAGCATATG
ATACCCAGTAGTAGAGTGGGAGTGCTATCCTTTGCATATGCCGCCACCTCCCAAGGGGGCGTGAATTTTC
GCTGCTTGTCCTTTTCCTGCTGGGGATCTCCCGATCCCCTATGGTGCACTCTCAGTACAATCTGCTCTGA
TGCCGCATAGTTAAGCCAGTATCTGCTCCCTGCTTGTGTGTTGGAGGTCGCTGAGTAGTGCGCGAGCAAA
ATTTAAGCTACAACAAGGCAAGGCTTGACCGACAATTGCATGAAGAATCTGCTTAGGGTTAGGCGTTTTG
CGCTGCTTCGATCACAACTTTGTATAGAAAAGTTGGCCCTGCAGGCGTTACATAACTTACGGTAAATGGC
CCGCCTGGCTGACCGCCCAACGACCCCCGCCCATTGACGTCAATAATGACGTATGTTCCCATAGTAACGC
CAATAGGGACTTTCCATTGACGTCAATGGGTGGAGTATTTACGGTAAACTGCCCACTTGGCAGTACATCA
AGTGTATCATATGCCAAGTCCGCCCCCTATTGACGTCAATGACGGTAAATGGCCCGCCTGGCATTATGCC
CAGTACATGACCTTACGGGACTTTCCTACTTGGCAGTACATCTACGTATTAGTCATCGCTATTACCATGG
TGATGCGGTTTTGGCAGTACACCAATGGGCGTGGATAGCGGTTTGACTCACGGGGATTTCCAAGTCTCCA
CCCCATTGACGTCAATGGGAGTTTGTTTTGGCACCAAAATCAACGGGACTTTCCAAAATGTCGTAATAAC
CCCGCCCCGTTGACGCAAATGGGCGGTAGGCGTGTACGGTGGGAGGTCTATATAAGCAGAGCTCGTTTAG
TGAACCGTCAGATCGCCTGGAGACGCCATCCACGCTGTTTTGACCTCCATAGAAGACAACAACTTTGTAC
AAAAAAGTTGGCACCATGTTCGTGTTCCTTGTCCTCCTGCCGCTGGTGTCATCGCAGTGCGTGAACTTCA
CCACCCGGACTCAGCTGCCTCCTGCTTACACTAACTCCTTCACTCGCGGGGTGTACTACCCTGACAAAGT
GTTCCGGTCGTCCGTGCTGCATAGCACCCAGGACCTGTTCCTTCCGTTCTTCTCCAACGTGACCTGGTTC
CACGCCATTCACGTGTCGGGGACCAACGGCACTAAGAGATTCGCCAACCCCGTCTTGCCCTTCAATGACG
GAGTATACTTCGCCTCGACGGAAAAGTCCAACATCATTCGGGGTTGGATCTTCGGCACTACCCTGGACAG
CAAGACCCAGTCCCTGCTCATTGTCAACAACGCCACCAACGTCGTGATCAAAGTCTGCGAGTTTCAGTTT
TGTAACGATCCGTTCCTCGGCGTGTACTACCACAAGAACAACAAGAGCTGGATGGAGTCCGAATTCCGGG
TCTACTCCTCCGCCAACAACTGTACCTTCGAATACGTGTCCCAACCTTTCCTCATGGACCTCGAAGGAAA
ACAGGGAAACTTCAAGAACTTGAGAGAGTTTGTGTTCAAGAATATCGATGGCTACTTCAAGATCTACTCG
AAGCATACCCCGATCAACCTCGTGCGGGGACTACCTCAAGGGTTCTCCGCACTTGAGCCGCTCGTGGACC
TCCCCATTGGCATCAACATCACCAGATTCCAGACTCTGCATATCTCGTATCTCACACCCGGGGACTCCTC
CTCCGGGTGGACAGCTGGTGCTGCGGCCTACTACGTGGGATATCTCCAGCCCCGGACCTTCTTGCTGAAG
TACAACGAGAACGGCACCATCACGGATGCCGTGGACTGTGCACTGGACCCCTTGAGTGAAACCAAGTGCA
CGCTGAAGTCCTTCACCGTGGAAAAAGGCATCTACCAGACCAGCAACTTCAGGGTGCAGCCTACTGAATC
AATCGTGCGGTTCCCTAACATTACCAATCTGTGCCCGTTCGGCGAAGTGTTCAACGCCACTAGATTCGCC
TCGGTGTACGCCTGGAACCGAAAGCGGATCAGCAACTGCGTGGCCGACTACTCAGTGCTCTACAACTCGG
CCAGCTTCTCCACCTTCAAGTGCTACGGAGTGTCGCCCACCAAGCTGAACGATCTGTGCTTCACCAACGT
GTACGCGGATTCCTTCGTGATCCGCGGAGATGAAGTCCGCCAAATCGCCCCCGGTCAAACCGGAAACATT
GCCGACTACAACTATAAGCTGCCGGACGACTTTACCGGATGCGTGATTGCCTGGAATTCCAACAATTTGG
ATTCAAAAGTCGGCGGCAACTACAACTACCTGTACCGCCTGTTCCGGAAGTCAAACCTGAAGCCGTTCGA
ACGCGACATCAGCACCGAAATCTATCAAGCGGGAAGCACTCCCTGCAACGGGGTGAAGGGCTTCAACTGC
TACTTCCCGCTGCAAAGCTACGGATTCCAGCCTACCTACGGCGTTGGATACCAGCCATATCGCGTGGTCG
TGCTCTCCTTTGAACTTCTGCACGCCCCTGCCACTGTGTGCGGCCCCAAGAAGTCCACTAACCTCGTCAA
GAATAAGTGCGTGAATTTCAACTTTAACGGATTGACCGGGACCGGAGTGCTCACCGAGTCCAACAAGAAA
TTCCTGCCGTTCCAACAGTTTGGACGGGACATCGCCGATACTACGGATGCTGTGCGGGACCCACAGACTC
TGGAGATCCTGGACATTACTCCCTGTTCCTTTGGCGGGGTGTCGGTCATCACCCCTGGTACTAACACCAG
CAACCAGGTCGCCGTGCTGTATCAGGGGGTGAACTGCACCGAAGTGCCCGTGGCGATCCACGCCGACCAG
CTGACTCCAACTTGGCGCGTGTACTCGACTGGTTCGAACGTGTTCCAGACTCGGGCCGGTTGCCTGATCG
GAGCGGAGCATGTCAACAACAGCTACGAGTGCGACATCCCTATTGGAGCCGGGATTTGCGCCAGCTACCA
GACCCAGACCAATTCGCCTGGGTCGGCCAGCAGCGTGGCTTCCCAATCGATCATCGCCTACACCATGTCC
CTGGGAGTGGAGAACTCAGTGGCGTACTCCAACAACTCGATTGCCATCCCCACTAATTTCACGATCAGCG
TGACCACCGAGATCCTGCCTGTGTCCATGACCAAGACCTCCGTGGACTGCACCATGTACATCTGCGGAGA
CTCCACCGAGTGCTCCAACCTCCTGCTGCAATACGGCTCGTTCTGTACCCAACTGAACCGAGCCCTGACT
GGGATCGCCGTGGAGCAGGACAAGAACACACAGGAGGTGTTCGCACAAGTCAAGCAGATCTACAAGACCC
CGCCCATCAAGGATTTCGGAGGGTTCAATTTCTCCCAAATTCTGCCGGACCCTTCCAAGCCGTCCAAGAG
GTCATTCATTGAGGATCTCCTGTTCAACAAGGTCACCCTGGCCGATGCTGGTTTCATCAAGCAGTACGGA
GACTGCCTGGGGGACATCGCAGCCCGCGATCTGATCTGCGCCCAAAAGTTCAACGGCCTGACCGTCCTGC
CTCCGCTTCTGACTGATGAAATGATTGCCCAGTACACCTCTGCGCTGCTGGCTGGCACTATCACCTCCGG
CTGGACCTTCGGCGCTGGAGCAGCACTGCAGATTCCATTTGCCATGCAAATGGCCTACCGCTTCAACGGA
ATCGGAGTGACTCAGAACGTCCTGTACGAGAACCAGAAGCTCATCGCCAACCAGTTCAACTCCGCCATTG
GGAAGATTCAGGATTCCCTGTCGAGCACTGCGTCAGCCCTGGGAAAGCTGCAGGACGTCGTGAACCAGAA
CGCACAGGCCCTGAACACCCTTGTGAAGCAGCTGTCGTCGAACTTCGGGGCGATCTCCTCCGTGTTGAAC
GACATCCTGTCCCGGCTGGACCCGCCTGAGGCAGAAGTGCAGATCGACCGGCTGATTACCGGACGCCTCC
AGTCCCTTCAAACTTATGTGACCCAGCAGCTGATTCGCGCGGCGGAAATTCGGGCTAGCGCCAATCTGGC
TGCCACCAAGATGAGCGAATGCGTGCTTGGACAGTCCAAGAGAGTGGACTTTTGTGGAAAGGGCTACCAC
CTGATGAGCTTCCCCCAATCCGCCCCACACGGTGTCGTGTTTCTGCACGTGACCTACGTGCCGGCGCAGG
AAAAGAACTTCACCACTGCCCCTGCCATCTGCCACGATGGGAAGGCGCACTTCCCGAGGGAGGGAGTGTT
CGTGTCAAACGGAACCCACTGGTTCGTGACCCAAAGGAACTTCTACGAGCCCCAGATTATCACCACCGAT
AACACTTTCGTGAGCGGCAACTGCGACGTGGTCATCGGCATCGTGAACAACACTGTGTACGACCCGCTGC
AACCGGAGCTCGATAGCTTTAAGGAAGAACTCGACAAGTACTTTAAGAATCATACGTCCCCCGATGTGGA
TCTGGGCGACATTAGCGGTATCAACGCGTCTGTCGTGAACATTCAGAAGGAGATTGACAGGCTCAACGAA
GTCGCCAAAAACCTGAACGAGAGCCTGATAGACTTGCAGGAACTGGGAAAATACGAGCAGTACATCAAGT
GGCCATCCGGTCGCCTCGTGCCAAGAGGATCCCCAGGCTCCGGTTACATCCCCGAAGCTCCACGGGACGG
ACAGGCCTACGTGCGCAAGGACGGAGAATGGGTGCTGCTGAGCACCTTCCTCGGGCATCATCACCACCAC
CACTAATCAACTTTCTTGTACAAAGTTGTGAAATTCTGCAGATATCCATCACACTGGCGGCCGCTCGAGC
ATGCATCTAGAGGGCCCTATTCTATAGTGTCACCTAAATGCTAGAGCTCGCTGATCAGCCTCGACTGTGC
CTTCTAGTTGCCAGCCATCTGTTGTTTGCCCCTCCCCCGTGCCTTCCTTGACCCTGGAAGGTGCCACTCC
CACTGTCCTTTCCTAATAAAATGAGGAAATTGCATCGCATTGTCTGAGTAGGTGTCATTCTATTCTGGGG
GGTGGGGTGGGGCAGGACAGCAAGGGGGAGGATTGGGAAGACAATAGCAGGCATGCTGGGGATGCGGTGG
GCTCTATGGCTTCTGAGGCGGAAAGAACCAGCTGGGGCTCTAGGGGGTATCCCC
[124 nt withheld, positions 5375-5498]
C
[91 nt withheld, positions 5500-5590]
A
[49 nt withheld, positions 5592-5640]
CCTTTGACGTTGGAGTCCACGTTCTTT
[37 nt withheld, positions 5668-5704]
ACCCTATCTCGGTCTATTCTTTTGATTTATAAGGGATTTTGCCGATTTCGGCCTATTGGTTAAAAAATGA
GCTGATTTAACAAAAATTTAACGCGAATTAATTCTGTGGAATGTGTGTCAGTTAGGGTGTGGAAAGTCCC
CAGGCTCCCCAGCAGGCAGAAGTATGCAAAGCATGCATCTCAATTAGTCAGCAACCAGGTGTGGAAAGTC
CCTAGGCTCCCCAGCAGGCAGAAGTATGCAAAGCATGCATCTCAATTAGTCAGCAACCATAGTCCCGCCC
CTAACTCCGCCCATCCCGCCCCTAACTCCGCCCAGTTCCGCCCATTCTCCGCCCCATGGCTGACTAATTT
TTTTTATTTATGCAGAGGCCGAGGCCGCCTCTGCCTCTGAGCTATTCCAGAAGTAGTGAGGAGGCTTTTT
TGGAGGCCTAGGCTTTTGCAAAAAGCTCCCGGGAGCTTGTATATCCATTTTCGGATCTGATCAAGAGACA
GGATGAGGATCGTTTCGCATGATTGAACAAGATGGATTGCACGCAGGTTCTCCGGCCGCTTGGGTGGAGA
GGCTATTCGGCTATGACTGGGCACAACAGACAATCGGCTGCTCTGATGCCGCCGTGTTCCGGCTGTCAGC
GCAGGGGCGCCCGGTTCTTTTTGTCAAGACCGACCTGTCCGGTGCCCTGAATGAACTGCAGGACGAGGCA
GCGCGGCTATCGTGGCTGGCCACGACGGGCGTTCCTTGCGCAGCTGTGCTCGACGTTGTCACTGAAGCGG
GAAGGGACTGGCTGCTATTGGGCGAAGTGCCGGGGCAGGATCTCCTGTCATCTCACCTTGCTCCTGCCGA
GAAAGTATCCATCATGGCTGATGCAATGCGGCGGCTGCATACGCTTGATCCGGCTACCTGCCCATTCGAC
CACCAAGCGAAACATCGCATCGAGCGAGCACGTACTCGGATGGAAGCCGGTCTTGTCGATCAGGATGATC
TGGACGAAGAGCATCAGGGGCTCGCGCCAGCCGAACTGTTCGCCAGGCTCAAGGCGCGCATGCCCGACGG
CGAGGATCTCGTCGTGACCCATGGCGATGCCTGCTTGCCGAATATCATGGTGGAAAATGGCCGCTTTTCT
GGATTCATCGACTGTGGCCGGCTGGGTGTGGCGGACCGCTATCAGGACATAGCGTTGGCTACCCGTGATA
TTGCTGAAGAGCTTGGCGGCGAATGGGCTGACCGCTTCCTCGTGCTTTACGGTATCGCCGCTCCCGATTC
GCAGCGCATCGCCTTCTATCGCCTTCTTGACGAGTTCTTCTGAGCGGGACTCTGGGGTTCGAAATGACCG
ACCAAGCGACGCCCAACCTGCCATCACGAGATTTCGATTCCACCGCCGCCTTCTATGAAAGGTTGGGCTT
CGGAATCGTTTTCCGGGACGCCGGCTGGATGATCCTCCAGCGCGGGGATCTCATGCTGGAGTTCTTCGCC
CACCCCAACTTGTTTATTGCAGCTTATAATGGTTACAAATAAAGCAATAGCATCACAAATTTCACAAATA
AAGCATTTTTTTCACTGCATTCTAGTTGTGGTTTGTCCAAACTCATCAATGTATCTTATCATGTCTGTAT
ACCGTCGACCTCTAGCTAGAGCTTGGCGTAATCATGGTCATAGCTGTTTCCTGTGTGAAATTGTTATCCG
CTCACAATTCCACACAACATACGAGCCGGAAGCATAAAGTGTAAAGCCTGGGGTGCCTAATGAGTGAGCT
AACTCACATTAATTGCGTTGCGCTCACTGCCCGCTTTCCAGTCGGGAAACCTGTCGTGCCAGCTGCATTA
ATGAATCGGCCAACGCGCGGGGAGAGGCGGTTTGCGTATTGGGCGCTCTTCCGCTTCCTCGCTCACTGAC
TCGCTGCGCTCGGTCGTTCGGCTGCGGCGAGCGGTATCAGCTCACTCAAAGGCGGTAATACGGTTATCCA
CAGAATCAGGGGATAACGCAGGAAAGAACATGTGAGCAAAAGGCCAGCAAAAGGCCAGGAACCGTAAAAA
GGCCGCGTTGCTGGCGTTTTTCCATAGGCTCCGCCCCCCTGACGAGCATCACAAAAATCGACGCTCAAGT
CAGAGGTGGCGAAACCCGACAGGACTATAAAGATACCAGGCGTTTCCCCCTGGAAGCTCCCTCGTGCGCT
CTCCTGTTCCGACCCTGCCGCTTACCGGATACCTGTCCGCCTTTCTCCCTTCGGGAAGCGTGGCGCTTTC
TCATAGCTCACGCTGTAGGTATCTCAGTTCGGTGTAGGTCGTTCGCTCCAAGCTGGGCTGTGTGCACGAA
CCCCCCGTTCAGCCCGACCGCTGCGCCTTATCCGGTAACTATCGTCTTGAGTCCAACCCGGTAAGACACG
ACTTATCGCCACTGGCAGCAGCCACTGGTAACAGGATTAGCAGAGCGAGGTATGTAGGCGGTGCTACAGA
GTTCTTGAAGTGGTGGCCTAACTACGGCTACACTAGAAGAACAGTATTTGGTATCTGCGCTCTGCTGAAG
CCAGTTACCTTCGGAAAAAGAGTTGGTAGCTCTTGATCCGGCAAACAAACCACCGCTGGTAGCGGTGGTT
TTTTTGTTTGCAAGCAGCAGATTACGCGCAGAAAAAAAGGATCTCAAGAAGATCCTTTGATCTTTTCTAC
GGGGTCTGACGCTCAGTGGAACGAAAACTCACGTTAAGGGATTTTGGTCATGAGATTATCAAAAAGGATC
TTCACCTAGATCCTTTTAAATTAAAAATGAAGTTTTAAATCAATCTAAAGTATATATGAGTAAACTTGGT
CTGACAGTTACCAATGCTTAATCAGTGAGGCACCTATCTCAGCGATCTGTCTATTTCGTTCATCCATAGT
TGCCTGACTCCCCGTCGTGTAGATAACTACGATACGGGAGGGCTTACCATCTGGCCCCAGTGCTGCAATG
ATACCGCGAGACCCACGCTCACCGGCTCCAGATTTATCAGCAATAAACCAGCCAGCCGGAAGGGCCGAGC
GCAGAAGTGGTCCTGCAACTTTATCCGCCTCCATCCAGTCTATTAATTGTTGCCGGGAAGCTAGAGTAAG
TAGTTCGCCAGTTAATAGTTTGCGCAACGTTGTTGCCATTGCTACAGGCATCGTGGTGTCACGCTCGTCG
TTTGGTATGGCTTCATTCAGCTCCGGTTCCCAACGATCAAGGCGAGTTACATGATCCCCCATGTTGTGCA
AAAAAGCGGTTAGCTCCTTCGGTCCTCCGATCGTTGTCAGAAGTAAGTTGGCCGCAGTGTTATCACTCAT
GGTTATGGCAGCACTGCATAATTCTCTTACTGTCATGCCATCCGTAAGATGCTTTTCTGTGACTGGTGAG
TACTCAACCAAGTCATTCTGAGAATAGTGTATGCGGCGACCGAGTTGCTCTTGCCCGGCGTCAATACGGG
ATAATACCGCGCCACATAGCAGAACTTTAAAAGTGCTCATCATTGGAAAACGTTCTTCGGGGCGAAAACT
CTCAAGGATCTTACCGCTGTTGAGATCCAGTTCGATGTAACCCACTCGTGCACCCAACTGATCTTCAGCA
TCTTTTACTTTCACCAGCGTTTCTGGGTGAGCAAAAACAGGAAGGCAAAATGCCGCAAAAAAGGGAATAA
GGGCGACACGGAAATGTTGAATACTCATACTCTTCCTTTTTCAATATTATTGAAGCATTTATCAGGGTTA
TTGTCTCATGAGCGGATACATATTTGAATGTATTTAGAAAAATAAACAAATAGGGGTTCCGCGCACATTT
CCCCGAAAAGTGCCACCTGACGTCGACGGATCGGGAGATCCGCCTTTATGTGTAACTCTTGGCTGAAGCT
CTTACACCAATGCTGGGGGACATGTACCTCCCAGGGGCCCAGGAAGACTACGGGAGGCTACACCAACGTC
AATCAGAGGGGCCTGTGTAGCTACCGATAAGCGGACCCTCAAGAGGGCATTAGCAATAGTGTTTATAAGG
CCCCCTTGTTAACCCTAAACGGGTAGCATATGCTTCCCGGGTAGTAGTATATACTATCCAGACTAACCCT
AATTCAATAGCATATGTTACCCAACGGGAAGCATATGCTATCGAATTAGGGTTAGTAAAAGGGTCCTAAG
GAACAGGGATATCTCCCACCCCATGAGCTGTCACGGTTTTATTTACATGGGGTCAGGATTCCACGAGGGT
AGTGAACCATTTTAGTCACAAGGGCAGTGGCTGAAGATCAAGGAGCGGGCAGTGAACTCTCCTGAATCTT
CGCCTGCTTCTTCATTCTCCTTCGTTTAGCTAATAGAATAACTGCTGAGTTGTGAACAGTAAGGTGTATG
TGAGGTGCTCGAAAACAAGGTTTCAGGTGACGCCCCCAGAATAAAATTTGGACGGGGGGTTCAGTGGTGG
CATTGTGCTATGACACCAATATAACCCTCACAAACCCCTTGGGCAATAAATACTAGTGTAGGAATGAAAC
ATTCTGAATATCTTTAACAATAGAAATCCATGGGGTGGGGACAAGCCGTAAAGACTGGATGTCCATCTCA
CACGAATTTATGGCTATGGGCAACACATAATCCTAGTGCAATATGATACTGGGGTTATTAAGATGTGTCC
CAGGCAGGGACCAAGACAGGTGAACCATGTTGTTACACTCTATTTGTAACAAGGGGAAAGAGAGTGGACG
CCGACAGCAGCGGACTCCACTGGTTGTCTCTAACACCCCCGAAAATTAAACGGGGCTCCACGCCAATGGG
GCCCATAAACAAAGACAAGTGGCCACTCTTTTTTTTGAAATTGTGGAGTGGGGGCACGCGTCAGCCCCCA
CACGCCGCCCTGCGGTTTTGGACTGTAAAATAAGGGTGTAATAACTTGGCTGATTGTAACCCCGCTAACC
ACTGCGGTCAAACCACTTGCCCACAAAACCACTAATGGCACCCCGGGGAATACCTGCATAAGTAGGTGGG
CGGGCCAAGATAGGGGCGCGATTGCTGCGATCTGGAGGACAAATTACACACACTTGCGCCTGAGCGCCAA
GCACAGGGTTGTTGGTCCTCATATTCACGAGGTCGCTGAGAGCACGGTGGGCTAATGTTGCCATGGGTAG
CATATACTACCCAAATATCTGGATAGCATATGCTATCCTAATCTATATCTGGGTAGCATAGGCTATCCTA
ATCTATATCTGGGTAGCATATGCTATCCTAATCTATATCTGGGTAGTATATGCTATCCTAATTTATATCT
GGGTAGCATAGGCTATCCTAATCTATATCTGGGTAGCATATGCTATCCTAATCTATATCTGGGTAGTATA
TGCTATCCTAATCTGTATCCGGGTAGCATATGCTATCCTAATAGAGATTAGGGTAGTATATGCTATCCTA
ATTTATATCTGGGTAGCATATACTACCCAAATATCTGG
